Addgene plasmid #66595: pAc.1B-EGFP-DmHrb98
Purpose: Expresses EGFP-tagged Hrb98 in Drosophila cells
Depositing lab: Elisa Izaurralde. Depositing organization: Max Planck Institute for Developmental Biology.
Backbone
  Vector backbone: pAc5.1B-EGFP
  Backbone manufacturer: Invitrogen
  Backbone size w/o insert (bp): 6064
  Total vector size (bp): 7147
  Modifications to backbone: N-terminal EGFP-tag
  Vector type: Drosophila Expression
Growth in bacteria
  Bacterial resistance: Ampicillin, 100 μg/mL
  Growth temperature: 37°C
  Growth strain: DH5alpha
  Copy number: Low Copy
Gene/Insert
  Gene/Insert name: Hrb98 (alt names: CG9983; hnRNPA2/B1)
  Species: D. melanogaster (fly)
  Insert size (bp): 1083
  GenBank ID: NM_170371
  Entrez Gene: Hrb98DE (a.k.a. Dmel_CG9983, CG9983, Dmel\CG9983, E7Delta6, HDP(P9), HRB98DE, HRB98DE/hrp38, Hrb1, Hrb98 de, Hrb98DE/Hrp38, Hrp38, Pen9, anon-E7Delta6, hnRNP A2/B1, hrb98 de, hrb98DE, hrp38, p9)
  Promoter: Actin 5C
  Tag / fusion protein: EGFP (N terminal on backbone)
  Cloning method: Restriction Enzyme; 5′ cloning site HindIII (not destroyed); 3′ cloning site NotI (not destroyed)
  Sequencing primers: 5′ EGFP-forw; 3′ Bgh-rev
Terms and licenses: Academic/Nonprofit Terms; Industry Terms: Not Available to Industry
How to cite: pAc.1B-EGFP-DmHrb98 was a gift from Elisa Izaurralde (Addgene plasmid # 66595 ; http://n2t.net/addgene:66595 ; RRID:Addgene_66595)
