[The description below was written by a language model from this plasmid's Addgene catalogue record and pLannotate feature annotations shown in this document.]
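Description:
pAc.1B-EGFP-DmHrb98 is a Drosophila expression plasmid built on pAc5.1B-EGFP, a derivative of the Invitrogen pAc5.1 series in which an EGFP coding sequence has been added to provide an N-terminal fluorescent tag. It is designed for transfection into cultured Drosophila cells. In bacteria it is maintained through a ColE1/pUC-type origin of replication and selected with ampicillin via the β-lactamase gene and its own promoter. The catalogue lists it as low copy, although the annotated origin is of the type usually described as high copy. The annotation also picks up short fragments of a tetracycline resistance gene and SV40 large T antigen, which appear to be non-functional backbone remnants.

The expression cassette is driven by the strong, constitutive Drosophila actin 5C promoter. This is followed by EGFP and, in the same orientation, the coding sequence of Hrb98DE (CG9983, also called Hrp38), inserted between HindIII and NotI sites that were preserved. Hrb98DE is a D. melanogaster hnRNP A2/B1-type RNA-binding protein and a component of ribonucleosomes. A V5 epitope sequence from the backbone lies downstream of the insert, but the record lists only EGFP as a tag and does not say whether V5 is read in frame or preceded by a stop codon. An SV40 polyadenylation signal is annotated downstream of the cassette.

The plasmid produces EGFP-Hrb98 fusion protein in fly cell lines, which suits it to localisation imaging or GFP-based pull-down of this RNA-binding protein and its partners. The record states no specific application beyond expression.
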