Features (pLannotate 1.2.2; 10 found; start..end, strand, type, name):
     56..2568    +  promoter       Ac5 promoter: Drosophila melanogaster actin 5C promoter
   2588..3304    +  CDS            EGFP: EGFP is a basic (constitutively fluorescent) green fluorescent protein published in 1996, derived from Aequorea victoria. It is reported to be a rapidly-maturing weak dimer with moderate acid sensitivity.
   3362..4393    +  CDS            Hrb98DE (fragment): ROA1_DROME - Also known as Pen9. Experimental evidence at transcript level: Swiss-Prot protein existence level 2. This protein is a component of ribonucleosomes. From Drosophila melanogaster (Fruit fly).
   4432..4473    +  CDS            V5 tag: epitope tag from simian virus 5
   4573..4707    -  polyA_signal   SV40 poly(A) signal: SV40 polyadenylation signal
   4730..4814    -  CDS            large T antigen (fragment): large T antigen from SV40 (simian virus 40)
   4815..5285    +  CDS            TcR (fragment): tetracycline efflux protein; tet; confers resistance to tetracycline
   5329..5917    -  rep_origin     ori: high-copy-number ColE1/pMB1/pBR322/pUC origin of replication
   6088..6948    -  CDS            AmpR: β-lactamase; bla; confers resistance to ampicillin, carbenicillin, and related antibiotics
   6949..7053    -  promoter       AmpR promoter: bla
>Addgene plasmid #66595 | pAc.1B-EGFP-DmHrb98 | depositor full sequence | sequence record 113871 | pAc.1B-EGFP-DmHrb98 sequence 7147 bps
CTTCAAGGAATTAATTCTATATTCTAAAAACACAAATGATACTTCTAAAAAAAATCATGAATGGCATCAA
CTCTGAATCAAATCTTTGCAGATGCACCTACTTCTCATTTCCACTGTCACATCATTTTTCCAGATCTCGC
TGCCTGTTATGTGGCCCACAAACCAAGACACGTTTTATGGCCATTAAAGCTGGCTGATCGTCGCCAAACA
CCAAATACATATCAATATGTACATTCGAGAAAGAAGCGATCAAAGAAGCGTCTTCGGGCGAGTAGGAGAA
TGCGGAGGAGAAGGAGAACGAGCTGATCTAGTATCTCTCCACAATCCAATGCCAACTGACCAACTGGCCA
TATTCGGAGCAATTTGAAGCCAATTTCCATCGCCTGGCGATCGCTCCATTCTTGGCTATATGTTTTTCAC
CGTTCCCGGGGCCATTTTCAAAGACTCGTCGGTAAGATAAGATTGTGTCACTCGCTGTCTCTCTTCATTT
GTCGAAGAATGCTGAGGAATTTCGCGATGACGTCGGCGAGTATTTTGAAGAATGAGAATAATTTGTATTT
ATACGAAAATCAGTTAGTGGAATTTTCTACAAAAACATGTTATCTATAGATAATTTTGTTGCAAAATATG
TTGACTATGACAAAGATTGTATGTATATACCTTTAATGTATTCTCATTTTCTTATGTATTTATAATGGCA
ATGATGATACTGATGATATTTTAAGATGATGCCAGACCACAGGCTGATTTCTGCGTCTTTTGCCGAACGC
AGTGCATGTGCGGTTGTTGTTTTTTGGAATAGTTTCAATTTTCGGACTGTCCGCTTTGATTTCAGTTTCT
TGGCTTATTCAAAAAGCAAAGTAAAGCCAAAAAAGCGAGATGGCAATACCAAATGCGGCAAAACGGTAGT
GGAAGGAAAGGGGTGCGGGGCAGCGGAAGGAAGGGTGGGGCGGGGCGTGGCGGGGTCTGTGGCTGGGCGC
GACGTCACCGACGTTGGAGCCACTCCTTTGACCATGTGTGCGTGTGTGTATTATTCGTGTCTCGCCACTC
GCCGGTTGTTTTTTTCTTTTTATCTCGCTCTCTCTAGCGCCATCTCGTACGCATGCTCAACGCACCGCAT
GTTGCCGTGTCCTTTATGCGTCATTTTGGCTCGAAATAGGCAATTATTTAAACAAAGATTAGTCAACGAA
AACGCTAAAATAAATAAGTCTACAATATGGTTACTTATTGCCATGTGTGTGCAGCCAACGATAGCAACAA
AAGCAACAACACAGTGGCTTTCCCTCTTTCACTTTTTGTTTGCAAGCGCGTGCGAGCAAGACGGCACGAC
CGGCAAACGCAATTACGCTGACAAAGAGCAGACGAAGTTTTGGCCGAAAAACATCAAGGCGCCTGATACG
AATGCATTTGCAATAACAATTGCGATATTTAATATTGTTTATGAAGCTGTTTGACTTCAAAACACACAAA
AAAAAAAATAAAACAAATTATTTGAAAGAGAATTAGGAATCGGACAGCTTATCGTTACGGGCTAACAGCA
CACCGAGACGAAATAGCTTACCTGACGTCACAGCCTCTGGAAGAACTGCCGCCAAGCAGAGAGAGAGAGA
AAAAGAGGGAGAGCAGCTTAGACCGCATGTGCTTGTGTGTGAGGCGTCTCTCTCTTCGTCTCCTGTTTGC
GCAAACGCATAGACTGCACTGAGAAAATCGATTACCTATTTTTTATGAATGAATATTTGCACTATTACTA
TTCAAAACTATTAAGATAGCAATCACATTCAATAGCCAAATACTATACCACCTGAGCGATGCAACGAAAT
GATCAATTTGAGCAAAAATGCTGCATATTTAGGACGGCATCATTATAGAAATGCTTCTTGCTGTGTACTT
TTCTCTCGTCTGGCAGCTGTTTCGCCGTTATTGTTAAAACCGGCTTAAGTTAGGTGTGTTTTCTACGACT
AGTGATGCCCCTACTAGAAGATGTGTGTTGCACAAATGTCCCTGAATAACCAATTTGAAGTGCAGATAGC
AGTAAACGTAAGCTAATATGAATATTATTTAACTGTAATGTTTTAATATCGCTGGACATTACTAATAAAC
CCACTATAAACACATGTACATATGTATGTTTTGGCATACAATGAGTAGTTGGGGAAAAAATGTGTAAAAG
CACCGTGACCATCACAGCATAAAGATAACCAGCTGAAGTATCGAATATGAGTAACCCCCAAATTGAATCA
CATGCCGCAACTGATAGGACCCATGGAAGTACACTCTTCATGGCGATATACAAGACACACACAAGCACGA
ACACCCAGTTGCGGAGGAAATTCTCCGTAAATGAAAACCCAATCGGCGAACAATTCATACCCATATATGG
TAAAAGTTTTGAACGCGACTTGAGAGCGGAGAGCATTGCGGCTGATAAGGTTTTAGCGCTAAGCGGGCTT
TATAAAACGGGCTGCGGGACCAGTTTTCATATCACTACCGTTTGAGTTCTTGTGCTGTGTGGATACTCCT
CCCGACACAAAGCCGCTCCATCAGCCAGCAGTCGTCTAATCCAGAGACCCCGGATCGGGGTACCAACATG
GTGAGCAAGGGCGAGGAGCTGTTCACCGGGGTGGTGCCCATCCTGGTCGAGCTGGACGGCGACGTAAACG
GCCACAAGTTCAGCGTGTCCGGCGAGGGCGAGGGCGATGCCACCTACGGCAAGCTGACCCTGAAGTTCAT
CTGCACCACCGGCAAGCTGCCCGTGCCCTGGCCCACCCTCGTGACCACCCTGACCTACGGCGTGCAGTGC
TTCAGCCGCTACCCCGACCACATGAAGCAGCACGACTTCTTCAAGTCCGCCATGCCCGAAGGCTACGTCC
AGGAGCGCACCATCTTCTTCAAGGACGACGGCAACTACAAGACCCGCGCCGAGGTGAAGTTCGAGGGCGA
CACCCTGGTGAACCGCATCGAGCTGAAGGGCATCGACTTCAAGGAGGACGGCAACATCCTGGGGCACAAG
CTGGAGTACAACTACAACAGCCACAACGTCTATATCATGGCCGACAAGCAGAAGAACGGCATCAAGGTGA
ACTTCAAGATCCGCCACAACATCGAGGACGGCAGCGTGCAGCTCGCCGACCACTACCAGCAGAACACCCC
CATCGGCGACGGCCCCGTGCTGCTGCCCGACAACCACTACCTGAGCACCCAGTCCGCCCTGAGCAAAGAC
CCCAACGAGAAGCGCGATCACATGGTCCTGCTGGAGTTCGTGACCGCCGCCGGGATCACTCTCGGCATGG
ACGAGCTGTACAAGCCAAGCTTGATGGGTGGTCACGACAACTGGAACAATGGTCAAAATGAGGAGCAAGA
TGACTCCATCACCGAGCCGGAGCATATGCGCAAGCTGTTCATCGGTGGCTTGGACTACCGTACCACCGAC
GAGAACCTGAAGGCTCACTTCGAGAAATGGGGCAACATCGTGGACGTGGTGGTCATGAAGGATCCGCGCA
CAAAGCGTTCCCGCGGATTCGGATTCATCACCTATTCCCACTCGAGCATGATTGATGAGGCGCAAAAGTC
GCGTCCCCACAAGATCGACGGTCGAGTGGTGGAGCCCAAGCGCGCCGTTCCCCGTCAGGACATTGATTCC
CCGAATGCCGGAGCTACCGTAAAGAAGCTCTTTGTTGGCGCCCTCAAGGACGACCATGATGAGCAGAGCA
TCCGCGACTACTTCCAGCACTTTGGCAACATCGTCGACATCAACATCGTCATCGACAAGGAGACTGGCAA
GAAACGCGGATTCGCCTTCGTCGAGTTCGACGACTACGATCCCGTGGACAAAGTTGTGTTGCAAAAGCAG
CATCAGCTGAATGGCAAAATGGTGGACGTAAAGAAGGCCTTGCCCAAGCAGAATGACCAACAGGGAGGTG
GCGGAGGACGCGGTGGTCCGGGAGGTCGTGCCGGTGGAAACCGCGGAAACATGGGCGGTGGAAACTACGG
CAACCAGAATGGTGGCGGCAACTGGAACAACGGTGGCAACAACTGGGGCAACAACCGCGGGGGTAACGAC
AACTGGGGCAACAACAGCTTCGGTGGTGGCGGCGGCGGCGGTGGTGGTTATGGCGGTGGCAACAACAGCT
GGGGCAATAACAATCCGTGGGACAATGGCAATGGAGGCGGCAACTTTGGAGGCGGCGGCAACAATTGGAA
CAATGGTGGCAATGATTTTGGAGGCTACCAGCAGAACTATGGCGGCGGTCCGCAGCGAGGTGGCGGCAAC
TTCAACAACAATCGCATGCAGCCCTACCAAGGAGGTGGTGGATTCAAAGCAGGCGGTGGCAATCAAGGCA
ACTATGGCGGAAACAATCAGGGCTTCAATAACGGTGGCAACAACCGCAGATATTGAGCGGCCGCTCGAGT
CTAGAGGGCCCGCGGTTCGAAGGTAAGCCTATCCCTAACCCTCTCCTCGGTCTCGATTCTACGCGTACCG
GTCATCATCACCATCACCATTGAGTTTAAACCCGCTGATCAGCCTCGACTGTGCCTTCTAAGGCCTGAGC
TCGCTGATCAGCCTCGATCGAGGATCCAGACATGATAAGATACATTGATGAGTTTGGACAAACCACAACT
AGAATGCAGTGAAAAAAATGCTTTATTTGTGAAATTTGTGATGCTATTGCTTTATTTGTAACCATTATAA
GCTGCAATAAACAAGTTAACAACAACAATTGCATTCATTTTATGTTTCAGGTTCAGGGGGAGGTGTGGGA
GGTTTTTTAAAGCAAGTAAAACCTCTACAAATGTGGTATGGCTGATTATGATCAGTCGACCGATGCCCTT
GAGAGCCTTCAACCCAGTCAGCTCCTTCCGGTGGGCGCGGGGCATGACTATCGTCGCCGCACTTATGACT
GTCTTCTTTATCATGCAACTCGTAGGACAGGTGCCGGCAGCGCTCTGGGTCATTTTCGGCGAGGACCGCT
TTCGCTGGAGCGCGACGATGATCGGCCTGTCGCTTGCGGTATTCGGAATCTTGCACGCCCTCGCTCAAGC
CTTCGTCACTGGTCCCGCCACCAAACGTTTCGGCGAGAAGCAGGCCATTATCGCCGGCATGGCGGCCGAC
GCGCTGGGCTACGTCTTGCTGGCGTTCGCGACGCGAGGCTGGATGGCCTTCCCCATTATGATTCTTCTCG
CTTCCGGCGGCATCGGGATGCCCGCGTTGCAGGCCATGCTGTCCAGGCAGGTAGATGACGACCATCAGGG
ACAGCTTCAAGGATCGCTCGCGGCTCTTACCAGCCAGCAAAAGGCCAGGAACCGTAAAAAGGCCGCGTTG
CTGGCGTTTTTCCATAGGCTCCGCCCCCCTGACGAGCATCACAAAAATCGACGCTCAAGTCAGAGGTGGC
GAAACCCGACAGGACTATAAAGATACCAGGCGTTTCCCCCTGGAAGCTCCCTCGTGCGCTCTCCTGTTCC
GACCCTGCCGCTTACCGGATACCTGTCCGCCTTTCTCCCTTCGGGAAGCGTGGCGCTTTCTCAATGCTCA
CGCTGTAGGTATCTCAGTTCGGTGTAGGTCGTTCGCTCCAAGCTGGGCTGTGTGCACGAACCCCCCGTTC
AGCCCGACCGCTGCGCCTTATCCGGTAACTATCGTCTTGAGTCCAACCCGGTAAGACACGACTTATCGCC
ACTGGCAGCAGCCACTGGTAACAGGATTAGCAGAGCGAGGTATGTAGGCGGTGCTACAGAGTTCTTGAAG
TGGTGGCCTAACTACGGCTACACTAGAAGGACAGTATTTGGTATCTGCGCTCTGCTGAAGCCAGTTACCT
TCGGAAAAAGAGTTGGTAGCTCTTGATCCGGCAAACAAACCACCGCTGGTAGCGGTGGTTTTTTTGTTTG
CAAGCAGCAGATTACGCGCAGAAAAAAAGGATCTCAAGAAGATCCTTTGATCTTTTCTACGGGGTCTGAC
GCTCAGTGGAACGAAAACTCACGTTAAGGGATTTTGGTCATGAGATTATCAAAAAGGATCTTCACCTAGA
TCCTTTTAAATTAAAAATGAAGTTTTAAATCAATCTAAAGTATATATGAGTAAACTTGGTCTGACAGTTA
CCAATGCTTAATCAGTGAGGCACCTATCTCAGCGATCTGTCTATTTCGTTCATCCATAGTTGCCTGACTC
CCCGTCGTGTAGATAACTACGATACGGGAGGGCTTACCATCTGGCCCCAGTGCTGCAATGATACCGCGAG
ACCCACGCTCACCGGCTCCAGATTTATCAGCAATAAACCAGCCAGCCGGAAGGGCCGAGCGCAGAAGTGG
TCCTGCAACTTTATCCGCCTCCATCCAGTCTATTAATTGTTGCCGGGAAGCTAGAGTAAGTAGTTCGCCA
GTTAATAGTTTGCGCAACGTTGTTGCCATTGCTGCAGGCATCGTGGTGTCACGCTCGTCGTTTGGTATGG
CTTCATTCAGCTCCGGTTCCCAACGATCAAGGCGAGTTACATGATCCCCCATGTTGTGCAAAAAAGCGGT
TAGCTCCTTCGGTCCTCCGATCGTTGTCAGAAGTAAGTTGGCCGCAGTGTTATCACTCATGGTTATGGCA
GCACTGCATAATTCTCTTACTGTCATGCCATCCGTAAGATGCTTTTCTGTGACTGGTGAGTACTCAACCA
AGTCATTCTGAGAATAGTGTATGCGGCGACCGAGTTGCTCTTGCCCGGCGTCAACACGGGATAATACCGC
GCCACATAGCAGAACTTTAAAAGTGCTCATCATTGGAAAACGTTCTTCGGGGCGAAAACTCTCAAGGATC
TTACCGCTGTTGAGATCCAGTTCGATGTAACCCACTCGTGCACCCAACTGATCTTCAGCATCTTTTACTT
TCACCAGCGTTTCTGGGTGAGCAAAAACAGGAAGGCAAAATGCCGCAAAAAAGGGAATAAGGGCGACACG
GAAATGTTGAATACTCATACTCTTCCTTTTTCAATATTATTGAAGCATTTATCAGGGTTATTGTCTCATG
AGCGGATACATATTTGAATGTATTTAGAAAAATAAACAAATAGGGGTTCCGCGCACATTTCCCCGAAAAG
TGCCACCTGACGTCTAAGAAACCATTATTATCATGACATTAACCTATAAAAATAGGCGTATCACGAGGCC
CTTTCGT
