>Addgene plasmid #66595 | pAc.1B-EGFP-DmHrb98 | addgene partial sequence | sequence record 117090 | AC5 5'-ACACAAAGCCGCTCCATCAG-3'
CATGGTGAGCAAGGGCGAGGAGCTGTTCACCGGGGTGGTGCCCATCCTGGTCGAGCTGGACGGCGACGTA
AACGGCCACAAGTTCAGCGTGTCCGGCGAGGGCGAGGGCGATGCCACCTACGGCAAGCTGACCCTGAAGT
TCATCTGCACCACCGGCAAGCTGCCCGTGCCCTGGCCCACCCTCGTGACCACCCTGACCTACGGCGTGCA
GTGCTTCAGCCGCTACCCCGACCACATGAAGCAGCACGACTTCTTCAAGTCCGCCATGCCCGAAGGCTAC
GTCCAGGAGCGCACCATCTTCTTCAAGGACGACGGCAACTACAAGACCCGCGCCGAGGTGAAGTTCGAGG
GCGACACCCTGGTGAACCGCATCGAGCTGAAGGGCATCGACTTCAAGGAGGACGGCAACATCCTGGGGCA
CAAGCTGGAGTACAACTACAACAGCCACAACGTCTATATCATGGCCGACAAGCAGAAGAACGGCATCAAG
GTGAACTTCAAGATCCGCCACAACATCGAGGACGGCAGCGTGCAGCTCGCCGACCACTACCAGCAGAACA
CCCCCATCGGCGACGGCCCCGTGCTGCTGCCCGACAACCACTACCTGAGCA
