>Addgene plasmid #66595 | pAc.1B-EGFP-DmHrb98 | addgene partial sequence | sequence record 117092 | EBV-rev 5'-GTGGTTTGTCCAAACTCATC-3'
CTCGATCGAGGCTGATCAGCGAGCTCAGGCCTTAGAAGGCACAGTCGAGGCTGATCAGCGGGTTTAAACT
CAATGGTGATGGTGATGATGACCGGTACGCGTAGAATCGAGACCGAGGAGAGGGTTAGGGATAGGCTTAC
CTTCGAACCGCGGGCCCTCTAGACTCGAGCGGCCGCTCAATATCTGCGGTTGTTGCCACCGTTATTGAAG
CCCTGATTGTTTCCGCCATAGTTGCCTTGATTGCCACCGCCTGCTTTGAATCCACCACCTCCTTGGTAGG
GCTGCATGCGATTGTTGTTGAAGTTGCCGCCACCTCGCTGCGGACCGCCGCCATAGTTCTGCTGGTAGCC
TCCAAAATCATTGCCACCATTGTTCCAATTGTTGCCGCCGCCTCCAAAGTTGCCGCCTCCATTGCCATTG
TCCCACGGATTGTTATTGCCCCAGCTGTTGTTGCCACCGCCATAACCACCACCGCCGCCGCCGCCACCAC
CGAAGCTGTTGTTGCCCCAGTTGTCGTTACCCCCGCGGTTGTTGCCCCAGTTGTTGCCACCGTTGTTCCA
GTTGCCGCCACCATTCTGGTTGCCGTAGTTTCCACCGCCCATGTTTCCGCGGTTTCCACCGGCACGACCT
CCCGGACCACCGCGTCCTCCGCCACCTCCCTGTTGGTCATTCTGCTTG
